>Addgene plasmid #172104 | pCSIIpuro-mNG-eDHFR(69K6)-RasGEF | addgene full sequence | sequence record 340530 | Addgene NGS Result
ATAGAAGAAGAAGGTGGAGAGAGAGACAGAGACAGATCCATTCGATTAGTGAACGGATCTACAAATGGCA
GTATTCATCCACAATTTTAAAAGAAAAGGGGGGATTGGGGGGTACAGTGCAGGGGAAAGAATAGTAGACA
TAATAGCAACAGACATACAAACTAAAGAATTACAAAAACAAATTACAAAAATTCAAAATTTTCGGGTTTA
TTACAGGGACAGCAGAAATTCACTTTGAATTAATTCAAGCTTCGTGAGGCTCCGGTGCCCGTCAGTGGGC
AGAGCGCACATCGCCCACAGTCCCCGAGAAGTTGGGGGGAGGGGTCGGCAATTGAACCGGTGCCTAGAGA
AGGTGGCGCGGGGTAAACTGGGAAAGTGATGTCGTGTACTGGCTCCGCCTTTTTCCCGAGGGTGGGGGAG
AACCGTATATAAGTGCAGTAGTCGCCGTGAACGTTCTTTTTCGCAACGGGTTTGCCGCCAGAACACAGGT
AAGTGCCGTGTGTGGTTCCCGCGGGCCTGGCCTCTTTACGGGTTATGGCCCTTGCGTGCCTTGAATTACT
TCCACCTGGCTCCAGTACGTGATTCTTGATCCCGAGCTGGAGCCAGGGGCGGGCCTTGCGCTTTAGGAGC
CCCTTCGCCTCGTGCTTGAGTTGAGGCCTGGCCTGGGCGCTGGGGCCGCCGCGTGCGAATCTGGTGGCAC
CTTCGCGCCTGTCTCGCTGCTTTCGATAAGTCTCTAGCCATTTAAAATTTTTGATGACCTGCTGCGACGC
TTTTTTTCTGGCAAGATAGTCTTGTAAATGCGGGCCAGGATCTGCACACTGGTATTTCGGTTTTTGGGGC
CGCGGGCGGCGACGGGGCCCGTGCGTCCCAGCGCACATGTTCGGCGAGGCGGGGCCTGCGAGCGCGGCCA
CCGAGAATCGGACGGGGGTAGTCTCAAGCTGGCCGGCCTGCTCTGGTGCCTGGCCTCGCGCCGCCGTGTA
TCGCCCCGCCCTGGGCGGCAAGGCTGGCCCGGTCGGCACCAGTTGCGTGAGCGGAAAGATGGCCGCTTCC
CGGCCCTGCTCCAGGGGGCTCAAAATGGAGGACGCGGCGCTCGGGAGAGCGGGCGGGTGAGTCACCCACA
CAAAGGAAAGGGGCCTTTCCGTCCTCAGCCGTCGCTTCATGTGACTCCACGGAGTACCGGGCGCCGTCCA
GGCACCTCGATTAGTTCTGGAGCTTTTGGAGTACGTCGTCTTTAGGTTGGGGGGAGGGGTTTTATGCGAT
GGAGTTTCCCCACACTGAGTGGGTGGAGACTGAAGTTAGGCCAGCTTGGCACTTGATGTAATTCTCCTTG
GAATTTGCCCTTTTTGAGTTTGGATCTTGGTTCATTCTCAAGCCTCAGACAGTGGTTCAAAGTTTTTTTC
TTCCATTTCAGGTGTCGTGAACACGCTACCGGTCCGAATTGGCCACCATGGTGAGCAAGGGCGAGGAGGA
TAACATGGCCTCTCTCCCAGCGACACATGAGTTACACATCTTTGGCTCCATCAACGGTGTGGACTTTGAC
ATGGTGGGTCAGGGCACCGGCAATCCAAATGATGGTTATGAGGAGTTAAACCTGAAGTCCACCAAGGGTG
ACCTCCAGTTCTCCCCCTGGATTCTGGTCCCTCATATCGGGTATGGCTTCCATCAGTACCTGCCCTACCC
TGACGGGATGTCGCCTTTCCAGGCCGCCATGGTAGATGGCTCCGGCTACCAAGTCCATCGCACAATGCAG
TTTGAAGATGGTGCCTCCCTTACTGTTAACTACCGCTACACCTACGAGGGAAGCCACATCAAAGGAGAGG
CCCAGGTGAAGGGGACTGGTTTCCCTGCTGACGGTCCTGTGATGACCAACTCGCTGACCGCTGCGGACTG
GTGCAGGTCGAAGAAGACTTACCCCAACGACAAAACCATCATCAGTACCTTTAAGTGGAGTTACACCACT
GGAAATGGCAAGCGCTACCGGAGCACTGCGCGGACCACCTACACCTTTGCCAAGCCAATGGCGGCTAACT
ATCTGAAGAACCAGCCGATGTACGTGTTCCGTAAGACGGAGCTCAAGCACTCCAAGACCGAGCTCAACTT
CAAGGAGTGGCAAAAGGCCTTTACCGATGTGATGGGCATGGACGAGCTCTACAAGTCTGGGTCCGCAGCC
AGTAGCGCCGGAAGTATGATCAGTCTGATTGCGGCGTTAGCGGTAGATCGCGTTATCGGCATGGAAAACG
CCATGCCGTGGAACCTGCCTGCCGATCTCGCCTGGTTTAAACGCAACACCTTAAATAAACCCGTGATTAT
GGGCCGCCATACCTGGGAATCAATCGGTCGTCCGTTGCCAGGACGCAAAAATATTATCCTCAGCAGTCAA
CCGGGTACGGACAAAAAAAAGAAAAAGAAAGATCGCGTAACGTGGGTGAAGTCGGTGGATGAAGCCATCG
CGGCGTGTGGTGACGTACCAGAAATCATGGTGATTGGCGGCGGTCGCGTTTATGAACAGTTCTTGCCAAA
AGCGCAAAAACTGTATCTGACGCATATCGACGCAGAAGTGGAAGGCGACACCCATTTCCCGGATTACGAG
CCGGATGACTGGGAATCGGTATTCAGCGAATTCCACGATGCTGATGCGCAGAACTCTCACAGCTATTGCT
TTGAGATTCTGGAGCGGCGGCTGTACAAGTCCGGACTCAGATCTCGACAAGGTAGTGGTGCTGGCTCTGG
TGCTGGTAGTGGCGCTGGTTCCGGTGCTGGCTCTGGCGCGCCTCGAGCTCAAGCTTCGAATTCTACGCTG
GAGGAGATCACGCAGATGGCTGAAGGCGTGAAGGCTGAGCCCTTTGAAAACCACTCAGCCCTGGAGATCG
CGGAGCAGCTGACCCTGCTAGATCACCTCGTCTTCAAGAAGATTCCTTATGAGGAGTTCTTCGGACAAGG
ATGGATGAAACTGGAAAAGAATGAAAGGACCCCTTATATCATGAAAACCACTAAGCACTTCAATGACATC
AGTAACTTGATTGCTTCAGAAATCATCCGCAATGAGGACATCAACGCCAGGGTGAGCGCCATCGAGAAGT
GGGTGGCCGTAGCTGACATATGCCGCTGCCTCCACAACTACAATGCCGTACTGGAGATCACCTCGTCCAT
GAACCGCAGTGCAATCTTCCGGCTCAAAAAGACGTGGCTCAAAGTCTCTAAGCAGACTAAAGCTTTGATT
GATAAGCTCCAAAAGCTTGTGTCATCTGAGGGCAGATTTAAGAATCTCAGAGAAGCTCTGAAAAATTGTG
ACCCACCCTGTGTCCCTTACCTGGGGATGTACCTCACCGACCTGGCCTTCATCGAGGAGGGGACGCCCAA
TTACACGGAAGACGGCCTGGTCAACTTCTCCAAGATGAGGATGATATCCCATATTATCCGAGAGATTCGC
CAGTTTCAACAAACTGCCTACAAAATAGAGCACCAAGCAAAGGTAACGCAATATTTACTGGACCAATCTT
TTGTAATGGATGAAGAAAGCCTCTACGAGTCTTCTCTCCGAATAGAACCAAAACTCCCCACCTAGGTCAA
CTAACTTAAGCTAGCAACGGTTTCCCTCTAGCGGGATCAATTCCGCCCCCCCCCCCTAACGTTACTGGCC
GAAGCCGCTTGGAATAAGGCCGGTGTGCGTTTGTCTATATGTTATTTTCCACCATATTGCCGTCTTTTGG
CAATGTGAGGGCCCGGAAACCTGGCCCTGTCTTCTTGACGAGCATTCCTAGGGGTCTTTCCCCTCTCGCC
AAAGGAATGCAAGGTCTGTTGAATGTCGTGAAGGAAGCAGTTCCTCTGGAAGCTTCTTGAAGACAAACAA
CGTCTGTAGCGACCCTTTGCAGGCAGCGGAACCCCCCACCTGGCGACAGGTGCCTCTGCGGCCAAAAGCC
ACGTGTATAAGATACACCTGCAAAGGCGGCACAACCCCAGTGCCACGTTGTGAGTTGGATAGTTGTGGAA
AGAGTCAAATGGCTCTCCTCAAGCGTATTCAACAAGGGGCTGAAGGATGCCCAGAAGGTACCCCATTGTA
TGGGATCTGATCTGGGGCCTCGGTGCACATGCTTTACATGTGTTTAGTCGAGGTTAAAAAAACGTCTAGG
CCCCCCGAACCACGGGGACGTGGTTTTCCTTTGAAAAACACGATAATACCATGACCGAGTACAAGCCCAC
GGTGCGCCTCGCCACCCGCGACGACGTCCCCAGGGCCGTACGCACCCTCGCCGCCGCGTTCGCCGACTAC
CCCGCCACGCGCCACACCGTCGATCCGGACCGCCACATCGAGCGGGTCACCGAGCTGCAAGAACTCTTCC
TCACGCGCGTCGGGCTCGACATCGGCAAGGTGTGGGTCGCGGACGACGGCGCCGCGGTGGCGGTCTGGAC
CACGCCGGAGAGCGTCGAAGCGGGGGCGGTGTTCGCCGAGATCGGCCCGCGCATGGCCGAGTTGAGCGGT
TCCCGGCTGGCCGCGCAGCAACAGATGGAAGGCCTCCTGGCGCCGCACCGGCCCAAGGAGCCCGCGTGGT
TCCTGGCCACCGTCGGCGTCTCGCCCGACCACCAGGGCAAGGGTCTGGGCAGCGCCGTCGTGCTCCCCGG
AGTGGAGGCGGCCGAGCGCGCCGGGGTGCCCGCCTTCCTGGAGACCTCCGCGCCCCGCAACCTCCCCTTC
TACGAGCGGCTCGGCTTCACCGTCACCGCCGACGTCGAGGTGCCCGAAGGACCGCGCACCTGGTGCATGA
CCCGCAAGCCCGGTGCCTGACTAGAGTTAACATCGAGGGATCAAGCTTATCGATAATCAACCTCTGGATT
ACAAAATTTGTGAAAGATTGACTGGTATTCTTAACTATGTTGCTCCTTTTACGCTATGTGGATACGCTGC
TTTAATGCCTTTGTATCATGCTATTGCTTCCCGTATGGCTTTCATTTTCTCCTCCTTGTATAAATCCTGG
TTGCTGTCTCTTTATGAGGAGTTGTGGCCCGTTGTCAGGCAACGTGGCGTGGTGTGCACTGTGTTTGCTG
ACGCAACCCCCACTGGTTGGGGCATTGCCACCACCTGTCAGCTCCTTTCCGGGACTTTCGCTTTCCCCCT
CCCTATTGCCACGGCGGAACTCATCGCCGCCTGCCTTGCCCGCTGCTGGACAGGGGCTCGGCTGTTGGGC
ACTGACAATTCCGTGGTGTTGTCGGGGAAGCTGACGTCCTTTCCATGGCTGCTCGCCTGTGTTGCCACCT
GGATTCTGCGCGGGACGTCCTTCTGCTACGTCCCTTCGGCCCTCAATCCAGCGGACCTTCCTTCCCGCGG
CCTGCTGCCGGCTCTGCGGCCTCTTCCGCGTCTTCGCCTTCGCCCTCAGACGAGTCGGATCTCCCTTTGG
GCCGCCTCCCCGCATCGATACCGTCGAGACCTAGAAAAACATGGAGCAATCACAAGTAGCAATACAGCAG
CTACCAATGCTGATTGTGCCTGGCTAGAAGCACAAGAGGAGGAGGAGGTGGGTTTTCCAGTCACACCTCA
GGTACCTTTAAGACCAATGACTTACAAGGCAGCTGTAGATCTTAGCCACTTTTTAAAAGAAAAGGGGGGA
CTGGAAGGGCTAATTCACTCCCAACGAAGACAAGATATCCTTGATCTGTGGATCTACCACACACAAGGCT
ACTTCCCTGATTGGCAGAACTACACACCAGGGCCAGGGATCAGATATCCACTGACCTTTGGATGGTGCTA
CAAGCTAGTACCAGTTGAGCAAGAGAAGGTAGAAGAAGCCAATGAAGGAGAGAACACCCGCTTGTTACAC
CCTGTGAGCCTGCATGGGATGGATGACCCGGAGAGAGAAGTATTAGAGTGGAGGTTTGACAGCCGCCTAG
CATTTCATCACATGGCCCGAGAGCTGCATCCGGACTGTACTGGGTCTCTCTGGTTAGACCAGATCTGAGC
CTGGGAGCTCTCTGGCTAACTAGGGAACCCACTGCTTAAGCCTCAATAAAGCTTGCCTTGAGTGCTTCAA
GTAGTGTGTGCCCGTCTGTTGTGTGACTCTGGTAACTAGAGATCCCTCAGACCCTTTTAGTCAGTGTGGA
AAATCTCTAGCAGGGCCCGTTTAAACCCGCTGATCAGCCTCGACTGTGCCTTCTAGTTGCCAGCCATCTG
TTGTTTGCCCCTCCCCCGTGCCTTCCTTGACCCTGGAAGGTGCCACTCCCACTGTCCTTTCCTAATAAAA
TGAGGAAATTGCATCGCATTGTCTGAGTAGGTGTCATTCTATTCTGGGGGGTGGGGTGGGGCAGGACAGC
AAGGGGGAGGATTGGGAAGACAATAGCAGGCATGCTGGGGATGCGGTGGGCTCTATGGCTTCTGAGGCGG
AAAGAACCAGCTGGGGCTCTAGGGGGTATCCCC
[124 nt withheld, positions 6404-6527]
C
[91 nt withheld, positions 6529-6619]
A
[49 nt withheld, positions 6621-6669]
CCTTTGACGTTGGAGTCCACGTTCTTT
[37 nt withheld, positions 6697-6733]
ACCCTATCTCGGTCTATTCTTTTGATTTATAAGGGATTTTGCCGATTTCGGCCTATTGGTTAAAAAATGA
GCTGATTTAACAAAAATTTAACGCGAATTAATTCTGTGGAATGTGTGTCAGTTAGGGTGTGGAAAGTCCC
CAGGCTCCCCAGCAGGCAGAAGTATGCAAAGCATGCATCTCAATTAGTCAGCAACCAGGTGTGGAAAGTC
CCCAGGCTCCCCAGCAGGCAGAAGTATGCAAAGCATGCATCTCAATTAGTCAGCAACCATAGTCCCGCCC
CTAACTCCGCCCATCCCGCCCCTAACTCCGCCCAGTTCCGCCCATTCTCCGCCCCATGGCTGACTAATTT
TTTTTATTTATGCAGAGGCCGAGGCCGCCTCTGCCTCTGAGCTATTCCAGAAGTAGTGAGGAGGCTTTTT
TGGAGGCCTAGGCTTTTGCAAAAAGCTCCCGGGAGCTTGTATATCCATTTTCGGATCTGATCAGCACGTG
TTGACAATTAATCATCGGCATAGTATATCGGCATAGTATAATACGACAAGGTGAGGAACTAAACCATGGC
CAAGTTGACCAGTGCCGTTCCGGTGCTCACCGCGCGCGACGTCGCCGGAGCGGTCGAGTTCTGGACCGAC
CGGCTCGGGTTCTCCCGGGACTTCGTGGAGGACGACTTCGCCGGTGTGGTCCGGGACGACGTGACCCTGT
TCATCAGCGCGGTCCAGGACCAGGTGGTGCCGGACAACACCCTGGCCTGGGTGTGGGTGCGCGGCCTGGA
CGAGCTGTACGCCGAGTGGTCGGAGGTCGTGTCCACGAACTTCCGGGACGCCTCCGGGCCGGCCATGACC
GAGATCGGCGAGCAGCCGTGGGGGCGGGAGTTCGCCCTGCGCGACCCGGCCGGCAACTGCGTGCACTTCG
TGGCCGAGGAGCAGGACTGACACGTGCTACGAGATTTCGATTCCACCGCCGCCTTCTATGAAAGGTTGGG
CTTCGGAATCGTTTTCCGGGACGCCGGCTGGATGATCCTCCAGCGCGGGGATCTCATGCTGGAGTTCTTC
GCCCACCCCAACTTGTTTATTGCAGCTTATAATGGTTACAAATAAAGCAATAGCATCACAAATTTCACAA
ATAAAGCATTTTTTTCACTGCATTCTAGTTGTGGTTTGTCCAAACTCATCAATGTATCTTATCATGTCTG
TATACCGTCGACCTCTAGCTAGAGCTTGGCGTAATCATGGTCATAGCTGTTTCCTGTGTGAAATTGTTAT
CCGCTCACAATTCCACACAACATACGAGCCGGAAGCATAAAGTGTAAAGCCTGGGGTGCCTAATGAGTGA
GCTAACTCACATTAATTGCGTTGCGCTCACTGCCCGCTTTCCAGTCGGGAAACCTGTCGTGCCAGCTGCA
TTAATGAATCGGCCAACGCGCGGGGAGAGGCGGTTTGCGTATTGGGCGCTCTTCCGCTTCCTCGCTCACT
GACTCGCTGCGCTCGGTCGTTCGGCTGCGGCGAGCGGTATCAGCTCACTCAAAGGCGGTAATACGGTTAT
CCACAGAATCAGGGGATAACGCAGGAAAGAACATGTGAGCAAAAGGCCAGCAAAAGGCCAGGAACCGTAA
AAAGGCCGCGTTGCTGGCGTTTTTCCATAGGCTCCGCCCCCCTGACGAGCATCACAAAAATCGACGCTCA
AGTCAGAGGTGGCGAAACCCGACAGGACTATAAAGATACCAGGCGTTTCCCCCTGGAAGCTCCCTCGTGC
GCTCTCCTGTTCCGACCCTGCCGCTTACCGGATACCTGTCCGCCTTTCTCCCTTCGGGAAGCGTGGCGCT
TTCTCATAGCTCACGCTGTAGGTATCTCAGTTCGGTGTAGGTCGTTCGCTCCAAGCTGGGCTGTGTGCAC
GAACCCCCCGTTCAGCCCGACCGCTGCGCCTTATCCGGTAACTATCGTCTTGAGTCCAACCCGGTAAGAC
ACGACTTATCGCCACTGGCAGCAGCCACTGGTAACAGGATTAGCAGAGCGAGGTATGTAGGCGGTGCTAC
AGAGTTCTTGAAGTGGTGGCCTAACTACGGCTACACTAGAAGAACAGTATTTGGTATCTGCGCTCTGCTG
AAGCCAGTTACCTTCGGAAAAAGAGTTGGTAGCTCTTGATCCGGCAAACAAACCACCGCTGGTAGCGGTG
GTTTTTTTGTTTGCAAGCAGCAGATTACGCGCAGAAAAAAAGGATCTCAAGAAGATCCTTTGATCTTTTC
TACGGGGTCTGACGCTCAGTGGAACGAAAACTCACGTTAAGGGATTTTGGTCATGAGATTATCAAAAAGG
ATCTTCACCTAGATCCTTTTAAATTAAAAATGAAGTTTTAAATCAATCTAAAGTATATATGAGTAAACTT
GGTCTGACAGTTACCAATGCTTAATCAGTGAGGCACCTATCTCAGCGATCTGTCTATTTCGTTCATCCAT
AGTTGCCTGACTCCCCGTCGTGTAGATAACTACGATACGGGAGGGCTTACCATCTGGCCCCAGTGCTGCA
ATGATACCGCGAGACCCACGCTCACCGGCTCCAGATTTATCAGCAATAAACCAGCCAGCCGGAAGGGCCG
AGCGCAGAAGTGGTCCTGCAACTTTATCCGCCTCCATCCAGTCTATTAATTGTTGCCGGGAAGCTAGAGT
AAGTAGTTCGCCAGTTAATAGTTTGCGCAACGTTGTTGCCATTGCTACAGGCATCGTGGTGTCACGCTCG
TCGTTTGGTATGGCTTCATTCAGCTCCGGTTCCCAACGATCAAGGCGAGTTACATGATCCCCCATGTTGT
GCAAAAAAGCGGTTAGCTCCTTCGGTCCTCCGATCGTTGTCAGAAGTAAGTTGGCCGCAGTGTTATCACT
CATGGTTATGGCAGCACTGCATAATTCTCTTACTGTCATGCCATCCGTAAGATGCTTTTCTGTGACTGGT
GAGTACTCAACCAAGTCATTCTGAGAATAGTGTATGCGGCGACCGAGTTGCTCTTGCCCGGCGTCAATAC
GGGATAATACCGCGCCACATAGCAGAACTTTAAAAGTGCTCATCATTGGAAAACGTTCTTCGGGGCGAAA
ACTCTCAAGGATCTTACCGCTGTTGAGATCCAGTTCGATGTAACCCACTCGTGCACCCAACTGATCTTCA
GCATCTTTTACTTTCACCAGCGTTTCTGGGTGAGCAAAAACAGGAAGGCAAAATGCCGCAAAAAAGGGAA
TAAGGGCGACACGGAAATGTTGAATACTCATACTCTTCCTTTTTCAATATTATTGAAGCATTTATCAGGG
TTATTGTCTCATGAGCGGATACATATTTGAATGTATTTAGAAAAATAAACAAATAGGGGTTCCGCGCACA
TTTCCCCGAAAAGTGCCACCTGACGTCGACGGATCGGGAGATCTCCCGATCCCCTATGGTGCACTCTCAG
TACAATCTGCTCTGATGCCGCATAGTTAAGCCAGTATCTGCTCCCTGCTTGTGTGTTGGAGGTCGCTGAG
TAGTGCGCGAGCAAAATTTAAGCTACAACAAGGCAAGGCTTGACCGACAATTGCATGAAGAATCTGCTTA
GGGTTAGGCGTTTTGCGCTGCTTCGCGATGTACGGGCCAGATATACGCGTTGACATTGATTATTGACTAG
TTATTAATAGTAATCAATTACGGGGTCATTAGTTCATAGCCCATATATGGAGTTCCGCGTTACATAACTT
ACGGTAAATGGCCCGCCTGGCTGACCGCCCAACGACCCCCGCCCATTGACGTCAATAATGACGTATGTTC
CCATAGTAACGCCAATAGGGACTTTCCATTGACGTCAATGGGTGGAGTATTTACGGTAAACTGCCCACTT
GGCAGTACATCAAGTGTATCATATGCCAAGTACGCCCCCTATTGACGTCAATGACGGTAAATGGCCCGCC
TGGCATTATGCCCAGTACATGACCTTATGGGACTTTCCTACTTGGCAGTACATCTACGTATTAGTCATCG
CTATTACCATGGTGATGCGGTTTTGGCAGTACATCAATGGGCGTGGATAGCGGTTTGACTCACGGGGATT
TCCAAGTCTCCACCCCATTGACGTCAATGGGAGTTTGTTTTGGCACCAAAATCAACGGGACTTTCCAAAA
TGTCGTAACAACTCCGCCCCATTGACGCAAATGGGCGGTAGGCGTGTACGGTGGGAGGTCTATATAAGCA
GCGCGTTTTGCCTGTACTGGGTCTCTCTGGTTAGACCAGATCTGAGCCTGGGAGCTCTCTGGCTAACTAG
GGAACCCACTGCTTAAGCCTCAATAAAGCTTGCCTTGAGTGCTTCAAGTAGTGTGTGCCCGTCTGTTGTG
TGACTCTGGTAACTAGAGATCCCTCAGACCCTTTTAGTCAGTGTGGAAAATCTCTAGCAGTGGCGCCCGA
ACAGGGACTTGAAAGCGAAAGGGAAACCAGAGGAGCTCTCTCGACGCAGGACTCGGCTTGCTGAAGCGCG
CACGGCAAGAGGCGAGGGGCGGCGACTGGTGAGTACGCCAAAAATTTTGACTAGCGGAGGCTAGAAGGAG
AGAGATGGGTGCGAGAGCGTCAGTATTAAGCGGGGGAGAATTAGATCGCGATGGGAAAAAATTCGGTTAA
GGCCAGGGGGAAAGAAAAAATATAAATTAAAACATATAGTATGGGCAAGCAGGGAGCTAGAACGATTCGC
AGTTAATCCTGGCCTGTTAGAAACATCAGAAGGCTGTAGACAAATACTGGGACAGCTACAACCATCCCTT
CAGACAGGATCAGAAGAACTTAGATCATTATATAATACAGTAGCAACCCTCTATTGTGTGCATCAAAGGA
TAGAGATAAAAGACACCAAGGAAGCTTTAGACAAGATAGAGGAAGAGCAAAACAAAAGTAAGACCACCGC
ACAGCAAGGGCCGCTGATCTTCAGACCTGGAGGAGGAGATATGAGGGACAATTGGAGAAGTGAATTATAT
AAATATAAAGTAGTAAAAATTGAACCATTAGGAGTAGCACCCACCAAGGCAAAGAGAAGAGTGGTGCAGA
GAGAAAAAAGAGCAGTGGGAATAGGAGCTTTGTTCCTTGGGTTCTTGGGAGCAGCAGGAAGCACTATGGG
CGCAGCGTCAATGACGCTGACGGTACAGGCCAGACAATTATTGTCTGGTATAGTGCAGCAGCAGAACAAT
TTGCTGAGGGCTATTGAGGCGCAACAGCATCTGTTGCAACTCACAGTCTGGGGCATCAAGCAGCTCCAGG
CAAGAATCCTGGCTGTGGAAAGATACCTAAAGGATCAACAGCTCCTGGGGATTTGGGGTTGCTCTGGAAA
ACTCATTTGCACCACTGCTGTGCCTTGGAATGCTAGTTGGAGTAATAAATCTCTGGAACAGATTTGGAAT
CACACGACCTGGATGGAGTGGGACAGAGAAATTAACAATTACACAAGCTTAATACACTCCTTAATTGAAG
AATCGCAAAACCAGCAAGAAAAGAATGAACAAGAATTATTGGAATTAGATAAATGGGCAAGTTTGTGGAA
TTGGTTTAACATAACAAATTGGCTGTGGTATATAAAATTATTCATAATGATAGTAGGAGGCTTGGTAGGT
TTAAGAATAGTTTTTGCTGTACTTTCTATAGTGAATAGAGTTAGGCAGGGATATTCACCATTATCGTTTC
AGACCCACCTCCCAACCCCGAGGGGACCCGACAGGCCCGAAGGA
Features (pLannotate 1.2.2; 35 found; start..end, strand, type, name):
     85..202     +  misc_feature   cPPT/CTS: central polypurine tract and central termination sequence of HIV-1
    258..1420    +  promoter       EF-1α promoter: strong constitutive promoter for human elongation factor EF-1α
   1448..2155    +  CDS            mNeonGreen: mNeonGreen is a basic (constitutively fluorescent) green/yellow fluorescent protein published in 2013, derived from Branchiostoma lanceolatum. It is reported to be a very rapidly-maturing monomer with moderate acid sensitivity.
   2186..2680    +  CDS            ecDHFR: E. coli dihydrofolate reductase; folA
   2690..2707    +  misc_feature   MCS (fragment): multiple cloning site
   2772..2794    +  misc_feature   MCS (fragment): multiple cloning site
   2795..3562    +  CDS            RASGRF1 (fragment): RGRF1_HUMAN - Also known as CDC25, GNRP, GRF1. Experimental evidence at protein level: Swiss-Prot protein existence level 1. Promotes the exchange of Ras-bound GDP by GTP. From Homo sapiens (Human).
   3617..4178    +  misc_feature   IRES: internal ribosome entry site (IRES) of the encephalomyocarditis virus (EMCV)
   4181..4780    +  CDS            PuroR: puromycin N-acetyltransferase; pac from Streptomyces alboniger; confers resistance to puromycin
   4815..5403    +  misc_feature   WPRE: woodchuck hepatitis virus posttranscriptional regulatory element
   5328..5915    +  CDS            nef: NEF_HV112 - Experimental evidence at protein level: Swiss-Prot protein existence level 1. Extracellular Nef protein targets CD4(+) T-lymphocytes for apoptosis by interacting with CXCR4 surface receptors. From Human immunodeficiency virus type 1 group M subtype B (isolate PCV12) (HIV-1).
   5922..6102    +  LTR            5' LTR (truncated): truncated 5' long terminal repeat (LTR) from HIV-1
   6134..6358    +  polyA_signal   bGH poly(A) signal: bovine growth hormone polyadenylation signal
   6362..6383    +  promoter       SV40 promoter (fragment): SV40 enhancer and early promoter
   6404..6832    +  rep_origin     f1 ori (sequence partly withheld): f1 bacteriophage origin of replication; arrow indicates direction of (+) strand synthesis
   6846..7175    +  promoter       SV40 promoter: SV40 enhancer and early promoter
   7223..7270    +  promoter       EM7 promoter: synthetic bacterial promoter&nbsp
   7289..7663    +  CDS            BleoR: antibiotic-binding protein; Sh ble from Streptoalloteichus hindustanus; confers resistance to bleomycin, phleomycin, and Zeocin™
   7673..7798    +  CDS            ble (fragment): BLE_KLEPN - Experimental evidence at protein level: Swiss-Prot protein existence level 1. Binding protein with a strong affinity to the bleomycin family of antibiotics. Binds to CL990; an antimitotic-antibiotic compound. From Klebsiella pneumoniae.
   7793..7914    +  polyA_signal   SV40 poly(A) signal: SV40 polyadenylation signal
   7985..8007    -  protein_bind   lac operator (fragment): The lac repressor binds to the lac operator to inhibit transcription in E. coli. This inhibition can be relieved by adding lactose or isopropyl-β-D-thiogalactopyranoside (IPTG). lac repressor encoded by lacI
   8011..8041    -  promoter       lac promoter: promoter for the E. coli lac operon
   8056..8077    -  protein_bind   CAP binding site: CAP binding activates transcription in the presence of cAMP. E. coli catabolite activator protein
   8090..8182    -  CDS            lacI (fragment): lac repressor; lacI; The lac repressor binds to the lac operator to inhibit transcription in E. coli. This inhibition can be relieved by adding lactose or isopropyl-β-D-thiogalactopyranoside (IPTG).
   8365..8953    -  rep_origin     ori: high-copy-number ColE1/pMB1/pBR322/pUC origin of replication
   9124..9984    -  CDS            AmpR: β-lactamase; bla; confers resistance to ampicillin, carbenicillin, and related antibiotics
   9985..10089   -  promoter       AmpR promoter: bla
  10148..10200   -  misc_feature   bom (fragment): basis of mobility region from pBR322
  10355..10734   +  enhancer       CMV enhancer: human cytomegalovirus immediate early enhancer
  10735..10934   +  promoter       CMV promoter: human cytomegalovirus (CMV) immediate early promoter
  10952..11132   +  LTR            5' LTR (truncated): truncated 5' long terminal repeat (LTR) from HIV-1
  11179..11304   +  misc_feature   HIV-1 Ψ: packaging signal of human immunodeficiency virus type 1
  11288..11626   +  CDS            HIV-1 gag (fragment): gag protein from human immunodeficiency virus 1; gag
  11796..12029   +  misc_feature   RRE: The Rev response element (RRE) of HIV-1 allows for Rev-dependent mRNA export from the nucleus to the cytoplasm.
  12406..59      +  CDS            Rev (fragment) (across the origin): human immunodeficiency virus 1 (HIV-1) Rev protein; rev; enhances nuclear export of unspliced and incompletely spliced viral mRNAs
