>Addgene plasmid #172104 | pCSIIpuro-mNG-eDHFR(69K6)-RasGEF | analyzer sequence | sequence record 347464
GACGGATCGGGAGATCTCCCGATCCCCTATGGTCGACTCTCAGTACAATCTGCTCTGATGCCGCATAGTT
AAGCCAGTATCTGCTCCCTGCTTGTGTGTTGGAGGTCGCTGAGTAGTGCGCGAGCAAAATTTAAGCTACA
ACAAGGCAAGGCTTGACCGACAATTGCATGAAGAATCTGCTTAGGGTTAGGCGTTTTGCGCTGCTTCGCG
ATGTACGGGCCAGATATACGCGTTGACATTGATTATTGACTAGTTATTAATAGTAATCAATTACGGGGTC
ATTAGTTCATAGCCCATATATGGAGTTCCGCGTTACATAACTTACGGTAAATGGCCCGCCTGGCTGACCG
CCCAACGACCCCCGCCCATTGACGTCAATAATGACGTATGTTCCCATAGTAACGCCAATAGGGACTTTCC
ATTGACGTCAATGGGTGGACTATTTACGGTAAACTGCCCACTTGGCAGTACATCAAGTGTATCATATGCC
AAGTACGCCCCCTATTGACGTCAATGACGGTAAATGGCCCGCCTGGCATTATGCCCAGTACATGACCTTA
TGGGACTTTCCTACTTGGCAGTACATCTACGTATTAGTCATCGCTATTACCATGGTGATGCGGTTTTGGC
AGTACATCAATGGGCGTGGATAGCGGTTTGACTCACGGGGATTTCCAAGTCTCCACCCCATTGACGTCAA
TGGGAGTTTGTTTTGGCACCAAAATCAACGGGACTTTCCAAAATGTCGTAACAACTCCGCCCCATTGACG
CAAATGGGCGGTAGGCGTGTACGGTGGGAGGTCTATATAAGCAGCGCGTTTTGCCTGTACTGGGTCTCTC
TGGTTAGACCAGATCTGAGCCTGGGAGCTCTCTGGCTAACTAGGGAACCCACTGCTTAAGCCTCAATAAA
GCTTGCCTTGAGTGCTTCAAGTAGTGTGTGCCCGTCTGTTGTGTGACTCTGGTAACTAGAGATCCCTCAG
ACCCTTTTAGTCAGTGTGGAAAATCTCTAGCAGTGGCGCCCGAACAGGGACCTGAAAGCGAAAGGGAAAC
CAGAGCTCTCTCGACGCAGGACTCGGCTTGCTGAAGCGCGCACGGCAAGAGGCGAGGGGCGGCGACTGGT
GAGTACGCCAAAAATTTTGACTAGCGGAGGCTAGAAGGAGAGAGATGGGTGCGAGAGCGTCAGTATTAAG
CGGGGGAGAATTAGATCGCGATGGGAAAAAATTCGGTTAAGGCCAGGGGGAAAGAAAAAATATAAATTAA
AACATATAGTATGGGCAAGCAGGGAGCTAGAACGATTCGCAGTTAATCCTGGCCTGTTAGAAACATCAGA
AGGCTGTAGACAAATACTGGGACAGCTACAACCATCCCTTCAGACAGGATCAGAAGAACTTAGATCATTA
TATAATACAGTAGCAACCCTCTATTGTGTGCATCAAAGGATAGAGATAAAAGACACCAAGGAAGCTTTAG
ACAAGATAGAGGAAGAGCAAAACAAAAGTAAGACCACCGCACAGCAAGCGGCCGGCCGCTGATCTTCAGA
CCTGGAGGAGGAGATATGAGGGACAATTGGAGAAGTGAATTATATAAATATAAAGTAGTAAAAATTGAAC
CATTAGGAGTAGCACCCACCAAGGCAAAGAGAAGAGTGGTGCAGAGAGAAAAAAGAGCAGTGGGAATAGG
AGCTTTGTTCCTTGGGTTCTTGGGAGCAGCAGGAAGCACTATGGGCGCAGCCTCAATGACGCTGACGGTA
CAGGCCAGACAATTATTGTCTGGTATAGTGCAGCAGCAGAACAATTTGCTGAGGGCTATTGAGGCGCAAC
AGCATCTGTTGCAACTCACAGTCTGGGGCATCAAGCAGCTCCAGGCAAGAATCCTGGCTGTGGAAAGATA
CCTAAAGGATCAACAGCTCCTGGGGATTTGGGGTTGCTCTGGAAAACTCATTTGCACCACTGCTGTGCCT
TGGAATGCTAGTTGGAGTAATAAATCTCTGGAACAGATCTGGAATCACACGACCTGGATGGAGTGGGACA
GAGAAATTAACAATTACACAAGCTTAATACACTCCTTAATTGAAGAATCGCAAAACCAGCAAGAAAAGAA
TGAACAAGAATTATTGGAATTAGATAAATGGGCAAGTTTGTGGAATTGGTTTAACATAACAAATTGGCTG
TGGTATATAAAATTATTCATAATGATAGTAGGAGGCTTGGTAGGTTTAAGAATAGTTTTTGCTGTACTTT
CTATAGTGAATAGAGTTAGGCAGGGATATTCACCATTATCGTTTCAGACCCACCTCCCAACCCCGAGGGG
ACCCGACAGGCCCGAAGGAATAGAAGAAGAAGGTGGAGAGAGAGACAGAGACAGATCCATTCGATTAGTG
AACGGATCTACAAATGGCAGTATTCATCCACAATTTTAAAAGAAAAGGGGGGATTGGGGGGTACAGTGCA
GGGGAAAGAATAGTAGACATAATAGCAACAGACATACAAACTAAAGAATTACAAAAACAAATTACAAAAA
TTCAAAATTTTCGGGTTTATTACAGGGACAGCAGAAATTCACTTTGAATTAATTCAAGCTTCGTGAGGCT
CCGGTGCCCGTCAGTGGGCAGAGCGCACATCGCCCACAGTCCCCGAGAAGTTGGGGGGAGGGGTCGGCAA
TTGAACCGGTGCCTAGAGAAGGTGGCGCGGGGTAAACTGGGAAAGTGATGTCGTGTACTGGCTCCGCCTT
TTTCCCGAGGGTGGGGGAGAACCGTATATAAGTGCAGTAGTCGCCGTGAACGTTCTTTTTCGCAACGGGT
TTGCCGCCAGAACACAGGTAAGTGCCGTGTGTGGTTCCCGCGGGCCTGGCCTCTTTACGGGTTATGGCCC
TTGCGTGCCTTGAATTACTTCCACCTGGCTCCAGTACGTGATTCTTGATCCCGAGCTGGAGCCAGGGGCG
GGCCTTGCGCTTTAGGAGCCCCTTCGCCTCGTGCTTGAGTTGAGGCCTGGCCTGGGCGCTGGGGCCGCCG
CGTGCGAATCTGGTGGCACCTTCGCGCCTGTCTCGCTGCTTTCGATAAGTCTCTAGCCATTTAAAATTTT
TGATGACCTGCTGCGACGCTTTTTTTCTGGCAAGATAGTCTTGTAAATGCGGGCCAGGATCTGCACACTG
GTATTTCGGTTTTTGGGGCCGCGGGCGGCGACGGGGCCCGTGCGTCCCAGCGCACATGTTCGGCGAGGCG
GGGCCTGCGAGCGCGGCCACCGAGAATCGGACGGGGGTAGTCTCAAGCTGGCCGGCCTGCTCTGGTGCCT
GGCCTCGCGCCGCCGTGTATCGCCCCGCCCTGGGCGGCAAGGCTGGCCCGGTCGGCACCAGTTGCGTGAG
CGGAAAGATGGCCGCTTCCCGGCCCTGCTCCAGGGGGCTCAAAATGGAGGACGCGGCGCTCGGGAGAGCG
GGCGGGTGAGTCACCCACACAAAGGAAAGGGGCCTTTCCGTCCTCAGCCGTCGCTTCATGTGACTCCACG
GAGTACCGGGCGCCGTCCAGGCACCTCGATTAGTTCTGGAGCTTTTGGAGTACGTCGTCTTTAGGTTGGG
GGGAGGGGTTTTATGCGATGGAGTTTCCCCACACTGAGTGGGTGGAGACTGAAGTTAGGCCAGCTTGGCA
CTTGATGTAATTCTCCTTGGAATTTGCCCTTTTTGAGTTTGGATCTTGGTTCATTCTCAAGCCTCAGACA
GTGGTTCAAAGTTTTTTTCTTCCATTTCAGGTGTCGTGAACACGCTACCGGTCTCGACGAATTGGCCACC
ATGGTGAGCAAGGGCGAGGAGGATAACATGGCCTCTCTCCCAGCGACACATGAGTTACACATCTTTGGCT
CCATCAACGGTGTGGACTTTGACATGGTGGGTCAGGGCACCGGCAATCCAAATGATGGTTATGAGGAGTT
AAACCTGAAGTCCACCAAGGGTGACCTCCAGTTCTCCCCCTGGATTCTGGTCCCTCATATCGGGTATGGC
TTCCATCAGTACCTGCCCTACCCTGACGGGATGTCGCCTTTCCAGGCCGCCATGGTAGATGGCTCCGGCT
ACCAAGTCCATCGCACAATGCAGTTTGAAGATGGTGCCTCCCTTACTGTTAACTACCGCTACACCTACGA
GGGAAGCCACATCAAAGGAGAGGCCCAGGTGAAGGGGACTGGTTTCCCTGCTGACGGTCCTGTGATGACC
AACTCGCTGACCGCTGCGGACTGGTGCAGGTCGAAGAAGACTTACCCCAACGACAAAACCATCATCAGTA
CCTTTAAGTGGAGTTACACCACTGGAAATGGCAAGCGCTACCGGAGCACTGCGCGGACCACCTACACCTT
TGCCAAGCCAATGGCGGCTAACTATCTGAAGAACCAGCCGATGTACGTGTTCCGTAAGACGGAGCTCAAG
CACTCCAAGACCGAGCTCAACTTCAAGGAGTGGCAAAAGGCCTTTACCGATGTGATGGGCATGGACGAGC
TCTACAAGTCTGGGTCCGCAGCCAGTAGCGCCGGAAGTATGATCAGTCTGATTGCGGCGTTAGCGGTAGA
TCGCGTTATCGGCATGGAAAACGCCATGCCGTGGAACCTGCCTGCCGATCTCGCCTGGTTTAAACGCAAC
ACCTTAAATAAACCCGTGATTATGGGCCGCCATACCTGGGAATCAATCGGTCGTCCGTTGCCAGGACGCA
AAAATATTATCCTCAGCAGTCAACCGGGTACGGACAAAAAAAAGAAAAAGAAAGATCGCGTAACGTGGGT
GAAGTCGGTGGATGAAGCCATCGCGGCGTGTGGTGACGTACCAGAAATCATGGTGATTGGCGGCGGTCGC
GTTTATGAACAGTTCTTGCCAAAAGCGCAAAAACTGTATCTGACGCATATCGACGCAGAAGTGGAAGGCG
ACACCCATTTCCCGGATTACGAGCCGGATGACTGGGAATCGGTATTCAGCGAATTCCACGATGCTGATGC
GCAGAACTCTCACAGCTATTGCTTTGAGATTCTGGAGCGGCGGCTGTACAAGTCCGGACTCAGATCTCGA
CAAGGTAGTGGTGCTGGCTCTGGTGCTGGTAGTGGCGCTGGTTCCGGTGCTGGCTCTGGCGCGCCTCGAG
CTCAAGCTTCGAATTCTACGCTGGAGGAGATCACGCAGATGGCTGAAGGCGTGAAGGCTGAGCCCTTTGA
AAACCACTCAGCCCTGGAGATCGCGGAGCAGCTGACCCTGCTAGATCACCTCGTCTTCAAGAAGATTCCT
TATGAGGAGTTCTTCGGACAAGGATGGATGAAACTGGAAAAGAATGAAAGGACCCCTTATATCATGAAAA
CCACTAAGCACTTCAATGACATCAGTAACTTGATTGCTTCAGAAATCATCCGCAATGAGGACATCAACGC
CAGGGTGAGCGCCATCGAGAAGTGGGTGGCCGTAGCTGACATATGCCGCTGCCTCCACAACTACAATGCC
GTACTGGAGATCACCTCGTCCATGAACCGCAGTGCAATCTTCCGGCTCAAAAAGACGTGGCTCAAAGTCT
CTAAGCAGACTAAAGCTTTGATTGATAAGCTCCAAAAGCTTGTGTCATCTGAGGGCAGATTTAAGAATCT
CAGAGAAGCTCTGAAAAATTGTGACCCACCCTGTGTCCCTTACCTGGGGATGTACCTCACCGACCTGGCC
TTCATCGAGGAGGGGACGCCCAATTACACGGAAGACGGCCTGGTCAACTTCTCCAAGATGAGGATGATAT
CCCATATTATCCGAGAGATTCGCCAGTTTCAACAAACTGCCTACAAAATAGAGCACCAAGCAAAGGTAAC
GCAATATTTACTGGACCAATCTTTTGTAATGGATGAAGAAAGCCTCTACGAGTCTTCTCTCCGAATAGAA
CCAAAACTCCCCACCTAGGTCAACTAACTTAAGCTAGCAACGGTTTCCCTCTAGCGGGATCAATTCCGCC
CCCCCCCCCTAACGTTACTGGCCGAAGCCGCTTGGAATAAGGCCGGTGTGCGTTTGTCTATATGTTATTT
TCCACCATATTGCCGTCTTTTGGCAATGTGAGGGCCCGGAAACCTGGCCCTGTCTTCTTGACGAGCATTC
CTAGGGGTCTTTCCCCTCTCGCCAAAGGAATGCAAGGTCTGTTGAATGTCGTGAAGGAAGCAGTTCCTCT
GGAAGCTTCTTGAAGACAAACAACGTCTGTAGCGACCCTTTGCAGGCAGCGGAACCCCCCACCTGGCGAC
AGGTGCCTCTGCGGCCAAAAGCCACGTGTATAAGATACACCTGCAAAGGCGGCACAACCCCAGTGCCACG
TTGTGAGTTGGATAGTTGTGGAAAGAGTCAAATGGCTCTCCTCAAGCGTATTCAACAAGGGGCTGAAGGA
TGCCCAGAAGGTACCCCATTGTATGGGATCTGATCTGGGGCCTCGGTGCACATGCTTTACATGTGTTTAG
TCGAGGTTAAAAAACGTCTAGGCCCCCCGAACCACGGGGACGTGGTTTTCCTTTGAAAAACACGATAATA
CCATGACCGAGTACAAGCCCACGGTGCGCCTCGCCACCCGCGACGACGTCCCCCGGGCCGTACGCACCCT
CGCCGCCGCGTTCGCCGACTACCCCGCCACGCGCCACACCGTCGACCCGGACCGCCACATCGAGCGGGTC
ACCGAGCTGCAAGAACTCTTCCTCACGCGCGTCGGGCTCGACATCGGCAAGGTGTGGGTCGCGGACGACG
GCGCCGCGGTGGCGGTCTGGACCACGCCGGAGAGCGTCGAAGCGGGGGCGGTGTTCGCCGAGATCGGCCC
GCGCATGGCCGAGTTGAGCGGTTCCCGGCTGGCCGCGCAGCAACAGATGGAAGGCCTCCTGGCGCCGCAC
CGGCCCAAGGAGCCCGCGTGGTTCCTGGCCACCGTCGGCGTCTCGCCCGACCACCAGGGCAAGGGTCTGG
GCAGCGCCGTCGTGCTCCCCGGAGTGGAGGCGGCCGAGCGCGCCGGGGTGCCCGCCTTCCTGGAGACCTC
CGCGCCCCGCAACCTCCCCTTCTACGAGCGGCTCGGCTTCACCGTCACCGCCGACGTCGAGTGCCCGAAG
GACCGCGCGACCTGGTGCATGACCCGCAAGCCCGGTGCCTGACTAGAGTTAACATCGAGGGATCAAGCTT
ATCGATAATCAACCTCTGGATTACAAAATTTGTGAAAGATTGACTGGTATTCTTAACTATGTTGCTCCTT
TTACGCTATGTGGATACGCTGCTTTAATGCCTTTGTATCATGCTATTGCTTCCCGTATGGCTTTCATTTT
CTCCTCCTTGTATAAATCCTGGTTGCTGTCTCTTTATGAGGAGTTGTGGCCCGTTGTCAGGCAACGTGGC
GTGGTGTGCACTGTGTTTGCTGACGCAACCCCCACTGGTTGGGGCATTGCCACCACCTGTCAGCTCCTTT
CCGGGACTTTCGCTTTCCCCCTCCCTATTGCCACGGCGGAACTCATCGCCGCCTGCCTTGCCCGCTGCTG
GACAGGGGCTCGGCTGTTGGGCACTGACAATTCCGTGGTGTTGTCGGGGAAGCTGACGTCCTTTCCATGG
CTGCTCGCCTGTGTTGCCACCTGGATTCTGCGCGGGACGTCCTTCTGCTACGTCCCTTCGGCCCTCAATC
CAGCGGACCTTCCTTCCCGCGGCCTGCTGCCGGCTCTGCGGCCTCTTCCGCGTCTTCGCCTTCGCCCTCA
GACGAGTCGGATCTCCCTTTGGGCCGCCTCCCCGCATCGATACCGTCGAGACCTGGAAAAACATGGAGCA
ATCACAAGTAGCAACACAGCAGCTACCAATGCTGCTTGTGCCTGGCTAGAAGCACAAGAGGAGGAGGAGG
TGGGTTTTCCAGTCACACCTCAGGTACCTTTAAGACCAATGACTTACAAGGCAGCTGTAGATCTTAGCCA
CTTTTTAAAAGAAAAGGGGGGACTGGAAGGGCTAATTCACTCCCAACGAAGACAAGATATCCTTGATCTG
TGGATCTACCACACACAAGGCTACTTCCCTGATTGGCAGAACTACACACCAGGGCCAGGGATCAGATATC
CACTGACCTTTGGATGGTGCTACAAGCTAGTACCAGTTGAGCAAGAGAAGGTAGAAGAAGCCAATGAAGG
AGAGAACACCCGCTTGTTACACCCTGTGAGCCTGCATGGGATGGATGACCCGGAGAGAGAAGTATTAGAG
TGGAGGTTTGACAGCCGCCTAGCATTTCATCACATGGCCCGAGAGCTGCATCCGGACTGTACTGGGTCTC
TCTGGTTAGACCAGATCTGAGCCTGGGAGCTCTCTGGCTAACTAGGGAACCCACTGCTTAAGCCTCAATA
AAGCTTGCCTTGAGTGCTTCAAGTAGTGTGTGCCCGTCTGTTGTGTGACTCTGGTAACTAGAGATCCCTC
AGACCCTTTTAGTCAGTGTGGAAAATCTCTAGCAGGGCCCGTTTAAACCCGCTGATCAGCCTCGACTGTG
CCTTCTAGTTGCCAGCCATCTGTTGTTTGCCCCTCCCCCGTGCCTTCCTTGACCCTGGAAGGTGCCACTC
CCACTGTCCTTTCCTAATAAAATGAGGAAATTGCATCGCATTGTCTGAGTAGGTGTCATTCTATTCTGGG
GGGTGGGGTGGGGCAGGACAGCAAGGGGGAGGATTGGGAAGACAATAGCAGGCATGCTGGGGATGCGGTG
GGCTCTATGGCTTCTGAGGCGGAAAGAACCAGCTGGGGCTCTAGGGGGTATCCCC
[124 nt withheld, positions 8736-8859]
C
[32 nt withheld, positions 8861-8892]
CA
[57 nt withheld, positions 8895-8951]
A
[49 nt withheld, positions 8953-9001]
CCTTTGACGTTGGAGTCCACGTTCTTT
[37 nt withheld, positions 9029-9065]
ACCCTATCTCGGTCTATTCTTTTGATTTATAAGGGATTTTGGGGATTTCGGCCTATTGGTTAAAAAATGA
GCTGATTTAACAAAAATTTAACGCGAATTAATTCTGTGGAATGTGTGTCAGTTAGGGTGTGGAAAGTCCC
CAGGCTCCCCAGGCAGGCAGAAGTATGCAAAGCATGCATCTCAATTAGTCAGCAACCAGGTGTGGAAAGT
CCCCAGGCTCCCCAGCAGGCAGAAGTATGCAAAGCATGCATCTCAATTAGTCAGCAACCATAGTCCCGCC
CCTAACTCCGCCCATCCCGCCCCTAACTCCGCCCAGTTCCGCCCATTCTCCGCCCCATGGCTGACTAATT
TTTTTTATTTATGCAGAGGCCGAGGCCGCCTCTGCCTCTGAGCTATTCCAGAAGTAGTGAGGAGGCTTTT
TTGGAGGCCTAGGCTTTTGCAAAAAGCTCCCGGGAGCTTGTATATCCATTTTCGGATCTGATCAGCACGT
GTTGACAATTAATCATCGGCATAGTATATCGGCATAGTATAATACGACAAGGTGAGGAACTAAACCATGG
CCAAGTTGACCAGTGCCGTTCCGGTGCTCACCGCGCGCGACGTCGCCGGAGCGGTCGAGTTCTGGACCGA
CCGGCTCGGGTTCTCCCGGGACTTCGTGGAGGACGACTTCGCCGGTGTGGTCCGGGACGACGTGACCCTG
TTCATCAGCGCGGTCCAGGACCAGGTGGTGCCGGACAACACCCTGGCCTGGGTGTGGGTGCGCGGCCTGG
ACGAGCTGTACGCCGAGTGGTCGGAGGTCGTGTCCACGAACTTCCGGGACGCCTCCGGGCCGGCCATGAC
CGAGATCGGCGAGCAGCCGTGGGGGCGGGAGTTCGCCCTGCGCGACCCGGCCGGCAACTGCGTGCACTTC
GTGGCCGAGGAGCAGGACTGACACGTGCTACGAGATTTCGATTCCACCGCCGCCTTCTATGAAAGGTTGG
GCTTCGGAATCGTTTTCCGGGACGCCGGCTGGATGATCCTCCAGCGCGGGGATCTCATGCTGGAGTTCTT
CGCCCACCCCAACTTGTTTATTGCAGCTTATAATGGTTACAAATAAAGCAATAGCATCACAAATTTCACA
AATAAAGCATTTTTTTCACTGCATTCTAGTTGTGGTTTGTCCAAACTCATCAATGTATCTTATCATGTCT
GTATACCGTCGACCTCTAGCTAGAGCTTGGCGTAATCATGGTCATAGCTGTTTCCTGTGTGAAATTGTTA
TCCGCTCACAATTCCACACAACATACGAGCCGGAAGCATAAAGTGTAAAGCCTGGGGTGCCTAATGAGTG
AGCTAACTCACATTAATTGCGTTGCGCTCACTGCCCGCTTTCCAGTCGGGAAACCTGTCGTGCCAGCTGC
ATTAATGAATCGGCCAACGCGCGGGGAGAGGCGGTTTGCGTATTGGGCGCTCTTCCGCTTCCTCGCTCAC
TGACTCGCTGCGCTCGGTCGTTCGGCTGCGGCGAGCGGTATCAGCTCACTCAAAGGCGGTAATACGGTTA
TCCACAGAATCAGGGGATAACGCAGGAAAGAACATGTGAGCAAAAGGCCAGCAAAAGGCCAGGAACCGTA
AAAAGGCCGCGTTGCTGGCGTTTTTCCATAGGCTCCGCCCCCCTGACGAGCATCACAAAAATCGACGCTC
AAGTCAGAGGTGGCGAAACCCGACAGGACTATAAAGATACCAGGCGTTTCCCCCTGGAAGCTCCCTCGTG
CGCTCTCCTGTTCCGACCCTGCCGCTTACCGGATACCTGTCCGCCTTTCTCCCTTCGGGAAGCGTGGCGC
TTTCTCAATGCTCACGCTGTAGGTATCTCAGTTCGGTGTAGGTCGTTCGCTCCAAGCTGGGCTGTGTGCA
CGAACCCCCCGTTCAGCCCGACCGCTGCGCCTTATCCGGTAACTATCGTCTTGAGTCCAACCCGGTAAGA
CACGACTTATCGCCACTGGCAGCAGCCACTGGTAACAGGATTAGCAGAGCGAGGTATGTAGGCGGTGCTA
CAGAGTTCTTGAAGTGGTGGCCTAACTACGGCTACACTAGAAGGACAGTATTTGGTATCTGCGCTCTGCT
GAAGCCAGTTACCTTCGGAAAAAGAGTTGGTAGCTCTTGATCCGGCAAACAAACCACCGCTGGTAGCGGT
GGTTTTTTTGTTTGCAAGCAGCAGATTACGCGCAGAAAAAAAGGATCTCAAGAAGATCCTTTGATCTTTT
CTACGGGGTCTGACGCTCAGTGGAACGAAAACTCACGTTAAGGGATTTTGGTCATGAGATTATCAAAAAG
GATCTTCACCTAGATCCTTTTAAATTAAAAATGAAGTTTTAAATCAATCTAAAGTATATATGAGTAAACT
TGGTCTGACAGTTACCAATGCTTAATCAGTGAGGCACCTATCTCAGCGATCTGTCTATTTCGTTCATCCA
TAGTTGCCTGACTCCCCGTCGTGTAGATAACTACGATACGGGAGGGCTTACCATCTGGCCCCAGTGCTGC
AATGATACCGCGAGACCCACGCTCACCGGCTCCAGATTTATCAGCAATAAACCAGCCAGCCGGAAGGGCC
GAGCGCAGAAGTGGTCCTGCAACTTTATCCGCCTCCATCCAGTCTATTAATTGTTGCCGGGAAGCTAGAG
TAAGTAGTTCGCCAGTTAATAGTTTGCGCAACGTTGTTGCCATTGCTACAGGCATCGTGGTGTCACGCTC
GTCGTTTGGTATGGCTTCATTCAGCTCCGGTTCCCAACGATCAAGGCGAGTTACATGATCCCCCATGTTG
TGCAAAAAAGCGGTTAGCTCCTTCGGTCCTCCGATCGTTGTCAGAAGTAAGTTGGCCGCAGTGTTATCAC
TCATGGTTATGGCAGCACTGCATAATTCTCTTACTGTCATGCCATCCGTAAGATGCTTTTCTGTGACTGG
TGAGTACTCAACCAAGTCATTCTGAGAATAGTGTATGCGGCGACCGAGTTGCTCTTGCCCGGCGTCAATA
CGGGATAATACCGCGCCACATAGCAGAACTTTAAAAGTGCTCATCATTGGAAAACGTTCTTCGGGGCGAA
AACTCTCAAGGATCTTACCGCTGTTGAGATCCAGTTCGATGTAACCCACTCGTGCACCCAACTGATCTTC
AGCATCTTTTACTTTCACCAGCGTTTCTGGGTGAGCAAAAACAGGAAGGCAAAATGCCGCAAAAAAGGGA
ATAAGGGCGACACGGAAATGTTGAATACTCATACTCTTCCTTTTTCAATATTATTGAAGCATTTATCAGG
GTTATTGTCTCATGAGCGGATACATATTTGAATGTATTTAGAAAAATAAACAAATAGGGGTTCCGCGCAC
ATTTCCCCGAAAAGTGCCACCTGACGTC
Features (pLannotate 1.2.2; 35 found; start..end, strand, type, name):
     36..80      -  misc_feature   bom (fragment): basis of mobility region from pBR322
    235..614     +  enhancer       CMV enhancer: human cytomegalovirus immediate early enhancer
    615..814     +  promoter       CMV promoter: human cytomegalovirus (CMV) immediate early promoter
    832..1012    +  LTR            5' LTR (truncated): truncated 5' long terminal repeat (LTR) from HIV-1
   1056..1181    +  misc_feature   HIV-1 Ψ: packaging signal of human immunodeficiency virus type 1
   1165..1503    +  CDS            HIV-1 gag (fragment): gag protein from human immunodeficiency virus 1; gag
   1627..1963    +  ncRNA          RRE: Accession: RF00036 - HIV Rev response element
   2288..2388    +  CDS            Rev (fragment): human immunodeficiency virus 1 (HIV-1) Rev protein; rev; enhances nuclear export of unspliced and incompletely spliced viral mRNAs
   2414..2531    +  misc_feature   cPPT/CTS: central polypurine tract and central termination sequence of HIV-1
   2587..3749    +  promoter       EF-1α promoter: strong constitutive promoter for human elongation factor EF-1α
   3781..4488    +  CDS            mNeonGreen: mNeonGreen is a basic (constitutively fluorescent) green/yellow fluorescent protein published in 2013, derived from Branchiostoma lanceolatum. It is reported to be a very rapidly-maturing monomer with moderate acid sensitivity.
   4519..5013    +  CDS            ecDHFR: E. coli dihydrofolate reductase; folA
   5023..5040    +  misc_feature   MCS (fragment): multiple cloning site
   5105..5127    +  misc_feature   MCS (fragment): multiple cloning site
   5128..5895    +  CDS            RASGRF1 (fragment): RGRF1_HUMAN - Also known as CDC25, GNRP, GRF1. Experimental evidence at protein level: Swiss-Prot protein existence level 1. Promotes the exchange of Ras-bound GDP by GTP. From Homo sapiens (Human).
   5950..6510    +  misc_feature   IRES: internal ribosome entry site (IRES) of the encephalomyocarditis virus (EMCV)
   6513..7112    +  CDS            PuroR: puromycin N-acetyltransferase; pac from Streptomyces; confers resistance to puromycin
   7147..7735    +  misc_feature   WPRE: woodchuck hepatitis virus posttranscriptional regulatory element
   7660..8247    +  CDS            nef: NEF_HV112 - Experimental evidence at protein level: Swiss-Prot protein existence level 1. Extracellular Nef protein targets CD4(+) T-lymphocytes for apoptosis by interacting with CXCR4 surface receptors. From Human immunodeficiency virus type 1 group M subtype B (isolate PCV12) (HIV-1).
   8254..8434    +  LTR            5' LTR (truncated): truncated 5' long terminal repeat (LTR) from HIV-1
   8466..8690    +  polyA_signal   bGH poly(A) signal: bovine growth hormone polyadenylation signal
   8694..8715    +  promoter       SV40 promoter (fragment): SV40 enhancer and early promoter
   8736..9164    +  rep_origin     f1 ori (sequence partly withheld): f1 bacteriophage origin of replication; arrow indicates direction of (+) strand synthesis
   9178..9508    +  promoter       SV40 promoter: SV40 enhancer and early promoter
   9556..9603    +  promoter       EM7 promoter: synthetic bacterial promoter&nbsp
   9622..9996    +  CDS            BleoR: antibiotic-binding protein; Sh ble from Streptoalloteichus hindustanus; confers resistance to bleomycin, phleomycin, and Zeocin™
  10006..10131   +  CDS            ble (fragment): BLE_KLEPN - Experimental evidence at protein level: Swiss-Prot protein existence level 1. Binding protein with a strong affinity to the bleomycin family of antibiotics. Binds to CL990; an antimitotic-antibiotic compound. From Klebsiella pneumoniae.
  10126..10247   +  polyA_signal   SV40 poly(A) signal: SV40 polyadenylation signal
  10318..10340   -  protein_bind   lac operator (fragment): The lac repressor binds to the lac operator to inhibit transcription in E. coli. This inhibition can be relieved by adding lactose or isopropyl-β-D-thiogalactopyranoside (IPTG). lac repressor encoded by lacI
  10344..10374   -  promoter       lac promoter: promoter for the E. coli lac operon
  10389..10410   -  protein_bind   CAP binding site: CAP binding activates transcription in the presence of cAMP. E. coli catabolite activator protein
  10423..10515   -  CDS            lacI (fragment): lac repressor; lacI; The lac repressor binds to the lac operator to inhibit transcription in E. coli. This inhibition can be relieved by adding lactose or isopropyl-β-D-thiogalactopyranoside (IPTG).
  10698..11286   -  rep_origin     ori: high-copy-number ColE1/pMB1/pBR322/pUC origin of replication
  11457..12317   -  CDS            AmpR: β-lactamase; bla; confers resistance to ampicillin, carbenicillin, and related antibiotics
  12318..12422   -  promoter       AmpR promoter: bla
