[The description below was written by a language model from this plasmid's Addgene catalogue record and pLannotate feature annotations shown in this document.]
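Description:
pCSIIpuro-mNG-eDHFR(69K6)-RasGEF is an HIV-1-based lentiviral transfer plasmid built on the pCSII-EF-MCS backbone for stable or transient expression in mammalian cells. It is propagated in E. coli through a ColE1/pUC-type origin with ampicillin selection. The record lists it as low copy even though the origin is annotated as a high-copy type. An f1 origin and an SV40/EM7-driven bleomycin/Zeocin resistance cassette also lie in the plasmid backbone, outside the viral region. Viral genomic RNA is transcribed from a CMV enhancer/promoter fused to a truncated 5' LTR. It carries the Ψ packaging signal with a gag fragment, the RRE for Rev-dependent export, the cPPT/CTS, a WPRE that boosts transcript stability and expression, and a truncated 3' LTR followed by a bGH polyadenylation signal. The "nef" annotation overlapping the WPRE and the region upstream of the 3' LTR most likely reflects residual HIV sequence rather than an intended coding gene.

The payload is driven by the EF-1α promoter and encodes a three-part fusion. mNeonGreen serves as a green fluorescent reporter. It is followed by the E. coli dihydrofolate reductase variant designated eDHFR(69K6), and then a fragment of human RASGRF1 corresponding to its Cdc25 Ras guanine nucleotide exchange domain. An EMCV IRES downstream links puromycin N-acetyltransferase to the same transcript, so puromycin selects for cells expressing the fusion. According to the depositor's notes, the ligand mDcTMP is used to control translocation of the protein. The associated work describes a chemogenetic platform for controlling plasma membrane signalling, consistent with inducible recruitment of the RasGEF domain to activate Ras. The two sequence records (12,447 and 12,453 nt) show the same feature set and differ mainly in their start coordinate.
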