Addgene plasmid #172104: pCSIIpuro-mNG-eDHFR(69K6)-RasGEF
Purpose: Mammalian expression of RasGRF1(Cdc25) fused to mNeonGreen-eDHFR(69K6)
Depositing lab: Shinya Tsukiji. Depositing organization: Nagoya Institute of Technology. Publication: A chemogenetic platform for controlling plasma membrane signaling and synthetic signal oscillation. Suzuki S, Nakamura A, Hatano Y, Yoshikawa M, Yoshii T, Sawada S, Atsuta-Tsunoda K, Aoki K, Tsukiji S. Cell Chem Biol. 2022 Sep 15;29(9):1446-1464.e10. doi: 10.1016/j.chembiol.2022.06.005. Epub 2022 Jul 13. PubMed 35835118.
Backbone
  Vector backbone: pCSII-EF-MCS
  Backbone manufacturer: Dr. Hiroyuki Miyoshi (RIKEN, Japan)
  Backbone size w/o insert (bp): 10309
  Vector type: Mammalian Expression, Lentiviral
  Selectable markers: Puromycin
Growth in bacteria
  Bacterial resistance: Ampicillin, 100 μg/mL
  Growth temperature: 37°C
  Growth strain: NEB Stable
  Copy number: Low Copy
Gene/Insert
  Gene/Insert name: mNeonGreen-eDHFR(69K6)-RasGRF1(Cdc25)
  Species: H. sapiens (human)
  Insert size (bp): 2144
  Entrez Gene: RASGRF1 (a.k.a. CDC25, CDC25L, GNRP, GRF1, GRF55, H-GRF55, PP13187, ras-GRF1)
  Promoter: EF1-alpha
  Cloning method: Restriction Enzyme; 5′ cloning site EcoRI (destroyed during cloning); 3′ cloning site NheI (not destroyed)
  Sequencing primers: 5′ unknown
Terms and licenses: Academic/Nonprofit Terms; Industry Terms: Not Available to Industry
Depositor comments: The chemical mDcTMP, to control protein translocation, can be obtained from Funakoshi Co., Ltd. https://www.funakoshi.co.jp/exports_contents/95015. Please visit https://www.biorxiv.org/content/10.1101/2021.03.16.435568v1 for bioRxiv preprint.
How to cite: pCSIIpuro-mNG-eDHFR(69K6)-RasGEF was a gift from Shinya Tsukiji (Addgene plasmid # 172104 ; http://n2t.net/addgene:172104 ; RRID:Addgene_172104)
